Addgene plasmid #113456: pLenti PA-mCit-GW
Purpose: (Empty Backbone) Lentiviral ProteinA-mCitrine Gateway shuttle vector for N-terminal fusions
Depositing lab: Erich Wanker. Depositing organization: Max-Delbrueck-Centrum fuer Molekulare Medizin (MDC). Publication: LuTHy: a double-readout bioluminescence-based two-hybrid technology for quantitative mapping of protein-protein interactions in mammalian cells. Trepte P, Kruse S, Kostova S, Hoffmann S, Buntru A, Tempelmeier A, Secker C, Diez L, Schulz A, Klockmeier K, Zenkner M, Golusik S, Rau K, Schnoegl S, Garner CC, Wanker EE. Mol Syst Biol. 2018 Jul 11;14(7):e8071. doi: 10.15252/msb.20178071. PubMed 29997244.
Backbone
  Vector backbone: FUGW
  Backbone manufacturer: FUGW was a gift from David Baltimore (Addgene plasmid # 14883)
  Backbone size (bp): 9955
  Vector type: Mammalian Expression, Lentiviral
  Promoter: hUbC
  Tag / fusion protein: ProteinA-mCitrine (N terminal on insert)
Growth in bacteria
  Bacterial resistance: Chloramphenicol and Ampicillin, 25 & 100 μg/mL
  Growth temperature: 37°C
  Growth strain: ccdB Survival
  Copy number: High Copy
Gene/Insert
  Cloning method: Gateway Cloning
  Sequencing primers: 5′ agcagaatacgcccatcg; 3′ ggcattaaagcagcgtatcc
Resource information
  A portion of this plasmid was derived from a plasmid made by: Viral Core Facility (VCF) of the Charité – Universitätsmedizin Berlin
Terms and licenses: Academic/Nonprofit Terms; Industry Terms: Not Available to Industry
How to cite: pLenti PA-mCit-GW was a gift from Erich Wanker (Addgene plasmid # 113456 ; http://n2t.net/addgene:113456 ; RRID:Addgene_113456)
