[The description below was written by a language model from this plasmid's Addgene catalogue record and pLannotate feature annotations shown in this document.]
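Description:
pLenti PA-mCit-GW is an empty lentiviral Gateway destination vector built on the FUGW backbone, designed to express proteins of interest in mammalian cells as N-terminal Protein A–mCitrine fusions. In bacteria it replicates from a high-copy ColE1/pUC-type origin and carries AmpR on the backbone, together with a chloramphenicol resistance gene inside the Gateway cassette. Because that cassette also encodes the gyrase toxin CcdB, the unrecombined vector must be maintained in a ccdB-tolerant strain under dual ampicillin and chloramphenicol selection. An f1 origin and an SV40/EM7-driven bleomycin/Zeocin resistance cassette are also annotated in the plasmid backbone, outside the viral transfer region.

The transfer cassette has a CMV enhancer/promoter fused to a truncated HIV-1 5' LTR, which drives genomic RNA production in packaging cells. This is followed by the Ψ packaging signal with a partial gag sequence, the RRE for Rev-dependent export and the cPPT/CTS. The human ubiquitin C promoter then drives two IgG-binding units of Staphylococcus aureus protein A and mCitrine, which runs directly into the attR1–CmR–ccdB–attR2 cassette. An LR reaction with an entry clone replaces this cassette with an open reading frame fused downstream of the tag, and loss of ccdB provides counterselection for recombinants. A WPRE enhances transcript expression, and a truncated 3' LTR followed by a bGH polyadenylation signal closes the unit.

The associated publication describes a two-hybrid system for mapping protein–protein interactions in mammalian cells with a double bioluminescence-based readout. In that context, mCitrine could plausibly act as a fluorescent energy acceptor and the Protein A units as a handle for IgG-based capture, though the record does not state these roles. The sequenced record (about 12 kb) is larger than the listed backbone size, consistent with the added tag and Gateway cassette.
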