Features (pLannotate 1.2.2; 39 found; start..end, strand, type, name):
     42..159     +  misc_feature   cPPT/CTS: central polypurine tract and central termination sequence of HIV-1
    224..1435    +  promoter       UbC promoter: human ubiquitin C promoter
   1473..1646    +  CDS            ProtA: IgG-binding unit of Staphylococcus aureus protein A
   1650..1820    +  CDS            ProtA: IgG-binding unit of Staphylococcus aureus protein A
   1854..2558    +  CDS            mCitrine: mCitrine is a basic (constitutively fluorescent) yellow fluorescent protein published in 2001, derived from Aequorea victoria.
   2544..2668    +  protein_bind   attR1: mutant version of attR; recombination site for the Gateway® LR reaction LR Clonase™
   2693..2723    +  promoter       lac UV5 promoter: E. coli lac promoter with an "up" mutation
   2747..2776    +  promoter       cat promoter (fragment): promoter of the E. coli cat gene encoding chloramphenicol acetyltransferase
   2777..3457    +  CDS            CmR: chloramphenicol acetyltransferase confers resistance to chloramphenicol
   3614..3772    +  CDS            ccdA (fragment): CCDA_ECO57 - Also known as H, letA. Experimental evidence at protein level: Swiss-Prot protein existence level 1. Antitoxin component of a type II toxin-antitoxin (TA) system which inhibits the post-segregational killing (PSK) of plasmid-free cells, also referred to as a plasmid addiction system. Binds to and blocks the activity of CcdB; will also remove bound CcdB protein from the CcdB-GyrA complex by forming a CcdA-CcdB complex, a process termed rejuvenation. Functions as a transcriptional corepressor for the ccdAB operon, repression also requires CcdB (By similarity). From Escherichia coli
   3777..4082    +  CDS            ccdB: CcdB, a bacterial toxin that poisons DNA gyrase; ccdB; Plasmids containing the ccdB gene cannot be propagated in standard E. coli strains.
   4123..4247    -  protein_bind   attR2: mutant version of attR; recombination site for the Gateway® LR reaction LR Clonase™
   4262..4286    +  misc_feature   MCS (fragment): pBluescript multiple cloning site
   4286..4874    +  misc_feature   WPRE: woodchuck hepatitis virus posttranscriptional regulatory element
   4811..5392    +  CDS            nef (fragment): NEF_HV1H2 - Experimental evidence at protein level: Swiss-Prot protein existence level 1. Extracellular Nef protein targets CD4(+) T-lymphocytes for apoptosis by interacting with CXCR4 surface receptors. From Human immunodeficiency virus type 1 group M subtype B (isolate HXB2) (HIV-1).
   5399..5579    +  LTR            5' LTR (truncated): truncated 5' long terminal repeat (LTR) from HIV-1
   5611..5835    +  polyA_signal   bGH poly(A) signal: bovine growth hormone polyadenylation signal
   5839..5860    +  promoter       SV40 promoter (fragment): SV40 enhancer and early promoter
   5881..6309    +  rep_origin     f1 ori (sequence partly withheld): f1 bacteriophage origin of replication; arrow indicates direction of (+) strand synthesis
   6323..6652    +  promoter       SV40 promoter: SV40 enhancer and early promoter
   6700..6747    +  promoter       EM7 promoter: synthetic bacterial promoter&nbsp
   6766..7140    +  CDS            BleoR: antibiotic-binding protein; Sh ble from Streptoalloteichus hindustanus; confers resistance to bleomycin, phleomycin, and Zeocin™
   7150..7275    +  CDS            ble (fragment): BLE_KLEPN - Experimental evidence at protein level: Swiss-Prot protein existence level 1. Binding protein with a strong affinity to the bleomycin family of antibiotics. Binds to CL990; an antimitotic-antibiotic compound. From Klebsiella pneumoniae.
   7270..7391    +  polyA_signal   SV40 poly(A) signal: SV40 polyadenylation signal
   7462..7484    -  protein_bind   lac operator (fragment): The lac repressor binds to the lac operator to inhibit transcription in E. coli. This inhibition can be relieved by adding lactose or isopropyl-β-D-thiogalactopyranoside (IPTG). lac repressor encoded by lacI
   7488..7518    -  promoter       lac promoter: promoter for the E. coli lac operon
   7533..7554    -  protein_bind   CAP binding site: CAP binding activates transcription in the presence of cAMP. E. coli catabolite activator protein
   7567..7659    -  CDS            lacI (fragment): lac repressor; lacI; The lac repressor binds to the lac operator to inhibit transcription in E. coli. This inhibition can be relieved by adding lactose or isopropyl-β-D-thiogalactopyranoside (IPTG).
   7842..8430    -  rep_origin     ori: high-copy-number ColE1/pMB1/pBR322/pUC origin of replication
   8601..9461    -  CDS            AmpR: β-lactamase; bla; confers resistance to ampicillin, carbenicillin, and related antibiotics
   9462..9566    -  promoter       AmpR promoter: bla
   9625..9677    -  misc_feature   bom (fragment): basis of mobility region from pBR322
   9832..10211   +  enhancer       CMV enhancer: human cytomegalovirus immediate early enhancer
  10212..10411   +  promoter       CMV promoter: human cytomegalovirus (CMV) immediate early promoter
  10429..10609   +  LTR            5' LTR (truncated): truncated 5' long terminal repeat (LTR) from HIV-1
  10656..10781   +  misc_feature   HIV-1 Ψ: packaging signal of human immunodeficiency virus type 1
  10765..11128   +  CDS            HIV-1 gag (fragment): gag protein from human immunodeficiency virus 1; gag
  11274..11507   +  misc_feature   RRE: The Rev response element (RRE) of HIV-1 allows for Rev-dependent mRNA export from the nucleus to the cytoplasm.
  11884..11984   +  CDS            Rev (fragment): human immunodeficiency virus 1 (HIV-1) Rev protein; rev; enhances nuclear export of unspliced and incompletely spliced viral mRNAs
>Addgene plasmid #113456 | pLenti PA-mCit-GW | addgene full sequence | sequence record 218351 | Addgene NGS Result
GTGCGCCAATTCTGCAGACAAATGGCAGTATTCATCCACAATTTTAAAAGAAAAGGGGGGATTGGGGGGT
ACAGTGCAGGGGAAAGAATAGTAGACATAATAGCAACAGACATACAAACTAAAGAATTACAAAAACAAAT
TACAAAAATTCAAAATTTTCGGGTTTATTACAGGGACAGCAGAGATCCAGTTTGGTTAATTAACCCGTGT
CGGCTCCAGATCTGGCCTCCGCGCCGGGTTTTGGCGCCTCCCGCGGGCGCCCCCCTCCTCACGGCGAGCG
CTGCCACGTCAGACGAAGGGCGCAGCGAGCGTCCTGATCCTTCCGCCCGGACGCTCAGGACAGCGGCCCG
CTGCTCATAAGACTCGGCCTTAGAACCCCAGTATCAGCAGAAGGACATTTTAGGACGGGACTTGGGTGAC
TCTAGGGCACTGGTTTTCTTTCCAGAGAGCGGAACAGGCGAGGAAAAGTAGTCCCTTCTCGGCGATTCTG
CGGAGGGATCTCCGTGGGGCGGTGAACGCCGATGATTATATAAGGACGCGCCGGGTGTGGCACAGCTAGT
TCCGTCGCAGCCGGGATTTGGGTCGCGGTTCTTGTTTGTGGATCGCTGTGATCGTCACTTGGTGAGTAGC
GGGCTGCTGGGCTGGCCGGGGCTTTCGTGGCCGCCGGGCCGCTCGGTGGGACGGAAGCGTGTGGAGAGAC
CGCCAAGGGCTGTAGTCTGGGTCCGCGAGCAAGGTTGCCCTGAACTGGGGGTTGGGGGGAGCGCAGCAAA
ATGGCGGCTGTTCCCGAGTCTTGAATGGAAGACGCTTGTGAGGCGGGCTGTGAGGTCGTTGAAACAAGGT
GGGGGGCATGGTGGGCGGCAAGAACCCAAGGTCTTGAGGCCTTCGCTAATGCGGGAAAGCTCTTATTCGG
GTGAGATGGGCTGGGGCACCATCTGGGGACCCTGACGTGAAGTTTGTCACTGACTGGAGAACTCGGTTTG
TCGTCTGTTGCGGGGGCGGCAGTTATGGCGGTGCCGTTGGGCAGTGCACCCGTACCTTTGGGAGCGCGCG
CCCTCGTCGTGTCGTGACGTCACCCGTTCTGTTGGCTTATAATGCAGGGTGGGGCCACCTGCCGGTAGGT
GTGCGGTAGGCTTTTCTCCGTCGCAGGACGCAGGGTTCGGGCCTAGGGTAGGCTCTCCTGAATCGACAGG
CGCCGGACCTCTGGTGAGGGGAGGGATAAGTGAGGCGTCAGTTTCTTTGGTCGGTTTTATGTACCTATCT
TCTTAAGTAGCTGAAGCTCCGGTTTTGAACTATGCGCTCGGGGTTGGCGAGTGTGTTTTGTGAAGTTTTT
TAGGCACCTTTTGAAATGTAATCATTTGGGTCAATATGTAATTTTCAGTGTTAGACTAGTAAATTGTCCG
CTAAATTCTGGCCGTTTTTGGCTTTTTTGTTAGACGAAGCTTGGGCCCGGGAATTAATTCGCTAGCACCA
TGGTGGACAACAAATTCAACAAAGAACAACAAAACGCGTTCTATGAGATCTTACATTTACCTAACTTAAA
CGAAGAACAACGAAACGCCTTCATCCAAAGTTTAAAAGATGACCCAAGCCAAAGCGCTAACCTTTTAGCA
GAAGCTAAAAAGCTAAATGATGCTCAGGCGCCGAAAGTAGACAACAAATTCAACAAAGAACAACAAAACG
CGTTCTATGAGATCTTACATTTACCTAACTTAAACGAAGAACAACGAAACGCCTTCATCCAAAGTTTAAA
AGATGACCCAAGCCAAAGCGCTAACCTTTTAGCAGAAGCTAAAAAGCTAAATGGTGCTCAGGCGCCGAAA
GTAGACGCGAACTCGGAATTCGGCTCGGGCTCGGTATCGAAAGGTGAAGAGCTGTTTACTGGCGTCGTGC
CCATTTTGGTGGAACTTGACGGTGACGTGAACGGTCACAAATTCTCAGTCTCGGGAGAAGGCGAGGGGGA
CGCGACATATGGGAAACTCACACTGAAGTTCATCTGCACGACTGGAAAGCTGCCTGTCCCTTGGCCTACA
CTCGTCACGACGTTCGGTTATGGTTTGATGTGTTTCGCAAGATATCCTGACCACATGAAACAGCATGATT
TCTTTAAGAGCGCCATGCCCGAAGGTTATGTCCAGGAGAGGACTATCTTCTTTAAGGACGATGGGAACTA
CAAGACTCGGGCAGAGGTGAAATTTGAGGGGGACACGCTTGTGAATAGAATCGAACTCAAAGGCATCGAT
TTCAAGGAGGATGGAAACATTCTCGGACACAAACTTGAGTACAATTACAACAGCCACAACGTGTATATCA
TGGCGGACAAACAGAAGAATGGAATCAAAGTGAACTTCAAGATCAGACACAATATCGAAGATGGGTCAGT
GCAGCTGGCTGATCATTACCAGCAGAATACGCCCATCGGGGACGGTCCAGTCTTGTTGCCGGATAACCAC
TACCTTTCATACCAGTCGAAGTTGTCCAAAGACCCCAACGAGAAGAGGGATCACATGGTGCTTCTTGAAT
TTGTCACAGCCGCTGGTAAGCTTACAAGTTTGTACAAAAAAGCTGAACGAGAAACGTAAAATGATATAAA
TATCAATATATTAAATTAGATTTTGCATAAAAAACAGACTACATAATACTGTAAAACACAACATATCCAG
TCACTATGGCGGCCGCATTAGGCACCCCAGGCTTTACACTTTATGCTTCCGGCTCGTATAATGTGTGGAT
TTTGAGTTAGGATCCGTCGAGATTTTCAGGAGCTAAGGAAGCTAAAATGGAGAAAAAAATCACTGGATAT
ACCACCGTTGATATATCCCAATGGCATCGTAAAGAACATTTTGAGGCATTTCAGTCAGTTGCTCAATGTA
CCTATAACCAGACCGTTCAGCTGGATATTACGGCCTTTTTAAAGACCGTAAAGAAAAATAAGCACAAGTT
TTATCCGGCCTTTATTCACATTCTTGCCCGCCTGATGAATGCTCATCCGGAATTCCGTATGGCAATGAAA
GACGGTGAGCTGGTGATATGGGATAGTGTTCACCCTTGTTACACCGTTTTCCATGAGCAAACTGAAACGT
TTTCATCGCTCTGGAGTGAATACCACGACGATTTCCGGCAGTTTCTACACATATATTCGCAAGATGTGGC
GTGTTACGGTGAAAACCTGGCCTATTTCCCTAAAGGGTTTATTGAGAATATGTTTTTCGTCTCAGCCAAT
CCCTGGGTGAGTTTCACCAGTTTTGATTTAAACGTGGCCAATATGGACAACTTCTTCGCCCCCGTTTTCA
CCATGGGCAAATATTATACGCAAGGCGACAAGGTGCTGATGCCGCTGGCGATTCAGGTTCATCATGCCGT
TTGTGATGGCTTCCATGTCGGCAGAATGCTTAATGAATTACAACAGTACTGCGATGAGTGGCAGGCGGGG
CGTAATCTAGAGGATCCGGCTTACTAAAAGCCAGATAACAGTATGCGTATTTGCGCGCTGATTTTTGCGG
TATAAGAATATATACTGATATGTATACCCGAAGTATGTCAAAAAGAGGTATGCTATGAAGCAGCGTATTA
CAGTGACAGTTGACAGCGACAGCTATCAGTTGCTCAAGGCATATATGATGTCAATATCTCCGGTCTGGTA
AGCACAACCATGCAGAATGAAGCCCGTCGTCTGCGTGCCGAACGCTGGAAAGCGGAAAATCAGGAAGGGA
TGGCTGAGGTCGCCCGGTTTATTGAAATGAACGGCTCTTTTGCTGACGAGAACAGGGGCTGGTGAAATGC
AGTTTAAGGTTTACACCTATAAAAGAGAGAGCCGTTATCGTCTGTTTGTGGATGTACAGAGTGATATTAT
TGACACGCCCGGGCGACGGATGGTGATCCCCCTGGCCAGTGCACGTCTGCTGTCAGATAAAGTCCCCCGT
GAACTTTACCCGGTGGTGCATATCGGGGATGAAAGCTGGCGCATGATGACCACCGATATGGCCAGTGTGC
CGGTCTCCGTTATCGGGGAAGAAGTGGCTGATCTCAGCCACCGCGAAAATGACATCAAAAACGCCATTAA
CCTGATGTTCTGGGGAATATAAATGTCAGGCTCCCTTATACACAGCCAGTCTGCAGGTCGACCATAGTGA
CTGGATATGTTGTGTTTTACAGTATTATGTAGTCTGTTTTTTATGCAAAATCTAATTTAATATATTGATA
TTTATATCATTTTACGTTTCTCGTTCAGCTTTCTTGTACAAAGTGGTGTAACTCGAGTCTAGAATTCGAT
ATCAAGCTTATCGATAATCAACCTCTGGATTACAAAATTTGTGAAAGATTGACTGGTATTCTTAACTATG
TTGCTCCTTTTACGCTATGTGGATACGCTGCTTTAATGCCTTTGTATCATGCTATTGCTTCCCGTATGGC
TTTCATTTTCTCCTCCTTGTATAAATCCTGGTTGCTGTCTCTTTATGAGGAGTTGTGGCCCGTTGTCAGG
CAACGTGGCGTGGTGTGCACTGTGTTTGCTGACGCAACCCCCACTGGTTGGGGCATTGCCACCACCTGTC
AGCTCCTTTCCGGGACTTTCGCTTTCCCCCTCCCTATTGCCACGGCGGAACTCATCGCCGCCTGCCTTGC
CCGCTGCTGGACAGGGGCTCGGCTGTTGGGCACTGACAATTCCGTGGTGTTGTCGGGGAAATCATCGTCC
TTTCCTTGGCTGCTCGCCTGTGTTGCCACCTGGATTCTGCGCGGGACGTCCTTCTGCTACGTCCCTTCGG
CCCTCAATCCAGCGGACCTTCCTTCCCGCGGCCTGCTGCCGGCTCTGCGGCCTCTTCCGCGTCTTCGCCT
TCGCCCTCAGACGAGTCGGATCTCCCTTTGGGCCGCCTCCCCGCATCGATACCGTCGACCTCGAGACCTA
GAAAAACATGGAGCAATCACAAGTAGCAATACAGCAGCTACCAATGCTGATTGTGCCTGGCTAGAAGCAC
AAGAGGAGGAGGAGGTGGGTTTTCCAGTCACACCTCAGGTACCTTTAAGACCAATGACTTACAAGGCAGC
TGTAGATCTTAGCCACTTTTTAAAAGAAAAGGGGGGACTGGAAGGGCTAATTCACTCCCAACGAAGACAA
GATATCCTTGATCTGTGGATCTACCACACACAAGGCTACTTCCCTGATTGGCAGAACTACACACCAGGGC
CAGGGATCAGATATCCACTGACCTTTGGATGGTGCTACAAGCTAGTACCAGTTGAGCAAGAGAAGGTAGA
AGAAGCCAATGAAGGAGAGAACACCCGCTTGTTACACCCTGTGAGCCTGCATGGGATGGATGACCCGGAG
AGAGAAGTATTAGAGTGGAGGTTTGACAGCCGCCTAGCATTTCATCACATGGCCCGAGAGCTGCATCCGG
ACTGTACTGGGTCTCTCTGGTTAGACCAGATCTGAGCCTGGGAGCTCTCTGGCTAACTAGGGAACCCACT
GCTTAAGCCTCAATAAAGCTTGCCTTGAGTGCTTCAAGTAGTGTGTGCCCGTCTGTTGTGTGACTCTGGT
AACTAGAGATCCCTCAGACCCTTTTAGTCAGTGTGGAAAATCTCTAGCAGGGCCCGTTTAAACCCGCTGA
TCAGCCTCGACTGTGCCTTCTAGTTGCCAGCCATCTGTTGTTTGCCCCTCCCCCGTGCCTTCCTTGACCC
TGGAAGGTGCCACTCCCACTGTCCTTTCCTAATAAAATGAGGAAATTGCATCGCATTGTCTGAGTAGGTG
TCATTCTATTCTGGGGGGTGGGGTGGGGCAGGACAGCAAGGGGGAGGATTGGGAAGACAATAGCAGGCAT
GCTGGGGATGCGGTGGGCTCTATGGCTTCTGAGGCGGAAAGAACCAGCTGGGGCTCTAGGGGGTATCCCC
[124 nt withheld, positions 5881-6004]
C
[91 nt withheld, positions 6006-6096]
A
[49 nt withheld, positions 6098-6146]
CCTTTGACGTTGGAGTCCACGTTCTTT
[37 nt withheld, positions 6174-6210]
ACCCTATCTCGGTCTATTCTTTTGATTTATAAGGGATTTTGCCGATTTCGGCCTATTGGTTAAAAAATGA
GCTGATTTAACAAAAATTTAACGCGAATTAATTCTGTGGAATGTGTGTCAGTTAGGGTGTGGAAAGTCCC
CAGGCTCCCCAGCAGGCAGAAGTATGCAAAGCATGCATCTCAATTAGTCAGCAACCAGGTGTGGAAAGTC
CCCAGGCTCCCCAGCAGGCAGAAGTATGCAAAGCATGCATCTCAATTAGTCAGCAACCATAGTCCCGCCC
CTAACTCCGCCCATCCCGCCCCTAACTCCGCCCAGTTCCGCCCATTCTCCGCCCCATGGCTGACTAATTT
TTTTTATTTATGCAGAGGCCGAGGCCGCCTCTGCCTCTGAGCTATTCCAGAAGTAGTGAGGAGGCTTTTT
TGGAGGCCTAGGCTTTTGCAAAAAGCTCCCGGGAGCTTGTATATCCATTTTCGGATCTGATCAGCACGTG
TTGACAATTAATCATCGGCATAGTATATCGGCATAGTATAATACGACAAGGTGAGGAACTAAACCATGGC
CAAGTTGACCAGTGCCGTTCCGGTGCTCACCGCGCGCGACGTCGCCGGAGCGGTCGAGTTCTGGACCGAC
CGGCTCGGGTTCTCCCGGGACTTCGTGGAGGACGACTTCGCCGGTGTGGTCCGGGACGACGTGACCCTGT
TCATCAGCGCGGTCCAGGACCAGGTGGTGCCGGACAACACCCTGGCCTGGGTGTGGGTGCGCGGCCTGGA
CGAGCTGTACGCCGAGTGGTCGGAGGTCGTGTCCACGAACTTCCGGGACGCCTCCGGGCCGGCCATGACC
GAGATCGGCGAGCAGCCGTGGGGGCGGGAGTTCGCCCTGCGCGACCCGGCCGGCAACTGCGTGCACTTCG
TGGCCGAGGAGCAGGACTGACACGTGCTACGAGATTTCGATTCCACCGCCGCCTTCTATGAAAGGTTGGG
CTTCGGAATCGTTTTCCGGGACGCCGGCTGGATGATCCTCCAGCGCGGGGATCTCATGCTGGAGTTCTTC
GCCCACCCCAACTTGTTTATTGCAGCTTATAATGGTTACAAATAAAGCAATAGCATCACAAATTTCACAA
ATAAAGCATTTTTTTCACTGCATTCTAGTTGTGGTTTGTCCAAACTCATCAATGTATCTTATCATGTCTG
TATACCGTCGACCTCTAGCTAGAGCTTGGCGTAATCATGGTCATAGCTGTTTCCTGTGTGAAATTGTTAT
CCGCTCACAATTCCACACAACATACGAGCCGGAAGCATAAAGTGTAAAGCCTGGGGTGCCTAATGAGTGA
GCTAACTCACATTAATTGCGTTGCGCTCACTGCCCGCTTTCCAGTCGGGAAACCTGTCGTGCCAGCTGCA
TTAATGAATCGGCCAACGCGCGGGGAGAGGCGGTTTGCGTATTGGGCGCTCTTCCGCTTCCTCGCTCACT
GACTCGCTGCGCTCGGTCGTTCGGCTGCGGCGAGCGGTATCAGCTCACTCAAAGGCGGTAATACGGTTAT
CCACAGAATCAGGGGATAACGCAGGAAAGAACATGTGAGCAAAAGGCCAGCAAAAGGCCAGGAACCGTAA
AAAGGCCGCGTTGCTGGCGTTTTTCCATAGGCTCCGCCCCCCTGACGAGCATCACAAAAATCGACGCTCA
AGTCAGAGGTGGCGAAACCCGACAGGACTATAAAGATACCAGGCGTTTCCCCCTGGAAGCTCCCTCGTGC
GCTCTCCTGTTCCGACCCTGCCGCTTACCGGATACCTGTCCGCCTTTCTCCCTTCGGGAAGCGTGGCGCT
TTCTCATAGCTCACGCTGTAGGTATCTCAGTTCGGTGTAGGTCGTTCGCTCCAAGCTGGGCTGTGTGCAC
GAACCCCCCGTTCAGCCCGACCGCTGCGCCTTATCCGGTAACTATCGTCTTGAGTCCAACCCGGTAAGAC
ACGACTTATCGCCACTGGCAGCAGCCACTGGTAACAGGATTAGCAGAGCGAGGTATGTAGGCGGTGCTAC
AGAGTTCTTGAAGTGGTGGCCTAACTACGGCTACACTAGAAGAACAGTATTTGGTATCTGCGCTCTGCTG
AAGCCAGTTACCTTCGGAAAAAGAGTTGGTAGCTCTTGATCCGGCAAACAAACCACCGCTGGTAGCGGTG
GTTTTTTTGTTTGCAAGCAGCAGATTACGCGCAGAAAAAAAGGATCTCAAGAAGATCCTTTGATCTTTTC
TACGGGGTCTGACGCTCAGTGGAACGAAAACTCACGTTAAGGGATTTTGGTCATGAGATTATCAAAAAGG
ATCTTCACCTAGATCCTTTTAAATTAAAAATGAAGTTTTAAATCAATCTAAAGTATATATGAGTAAACTT
GGTCTGACAGTTACCAATGCTTAATCAGTGAGGCACCTATCTCAGCGATCTGTCTATTTCGTTCATCCAT
AGTTGCCTGACTCCCCGTCGTGTAGATAACTACGATACGGGAGGGCTTACCATCTGGCCCCAGTGCTGCA
ATGATACCGCGAGACCCACGCTCACCGGCTCCAGATTTATCAGCAATAAACCAGCCAGCCGGAAGGGCCG
AGCGCAGAAGTGGTCCTGCAACTTTATCCGCCTCCATCCAGTCTATTAATTGTTGCCGGGAAGCTAGAGT
AAGTAGTTCGCCAGTTAATAGTTTGCGCAACGTTGTTGCCATTGCTACAGGCATCGTGGTGTCACGCTCG
TCGTTTGGTATGGCTTCATTCAGCTCCGGTTCCCAACGATCAAGGCGAGTTACATGATCCCCCATGTTGT
GCAAAAAAGCGGTTAGCTCCTTCGGTCCTCCGATCGTTGTCAGAAGTAAGTTGGCCGCAGTGTTATCACT
CATGGTTATGGCAGCACTGCATAATTCTCTTACTGTCATGCCATCCGTAAGATGCTTTTCTGTGACTGGT
GAGTACTCAACCAAGTCATTCTGAGAATAGTGTATGCGGCGACCGAGTTGCTCTTGCCCGGCGTCAATAC
GGGATAATACCGCGCCACATAGCAGAACTTTAAAAGTGCTCATCATTGGAAAACGTTCTTCGGGGCGAAA
ACTCTCAAGGATCTTACCGCTGTTGAGATCCAGTTCGATGTAACCCACTCGTGCACCCAACTGATCTTCA
GCATCTTTTACTTTCACCAGCGTTTCTGGGTGAGCAAAAACAGGAAGGCAAAATGCCGCAAAAAAGGGAA
TAAGGGCGACACGGAAATGTTGAATACTCATACTCTTCCTTTTTCAATATTATTGAAGCATTTATCAGGG
TTATTGTCTCATGAGCGGATACATATTTGAATGTATTTAGAAAAATAAACAAATAGGGGTTCCGCGCACA
TTTCCCCGAAAAGTGCCACCTGACGTCGACGGATCGGGAGATCTCCCGATCCCCTATGGTGCACTCTCAG
TACAATCTGCTCTGATGCCGCATAGTTAAGCCAGTATCTGCTCCCTGCTTGTGTGTTGGAGGTCGCTGAG
TAGTGCGCGAGCAAAATTTAAGCTACAACAAGGCAAGGCTTGACCGACAATTGCATGAAGAATCTGCTTA
GGGTTAGGCGTTTTGCGCTGCTTCGCGATGTACGGGCCAGATATACGCGTTGACATTGATTATTGACTAG
TTATTAATAGTAATCAATTACGGGGTCATTAGTTCATAGCCCATATATGGAGTTCCGCGTTACATAACTT
ACGGTAAATGGCCCGCCTGGCTGACCGCCCAACGACCCCCGCCCATTGACGTCAATAATGACGTATGTTC
CCATAGTAACGCCAATAGGGACTTTCCATTGACGTCAATGGGTGGAGTATTTACGGTAAACTGCCCACTT
GGCAGTACATCAAGTGTATCATATGCCAAGTACGCCCCCTATTGACGTCAATGACGGTAAATGGCCCGCC
TGGCATTATGCCCAGTACATGACCTTATGGGACTTTCCTACTTGGCAGTACATCTACGTATTAGTCATCG
CTATTACCATGGTGATGCGGTTTTGGCAGTACATCAATGGGCGTGGATAGCGGTTTGACTCACGGGGATT
TCCAAGTCTCCACCCCATTGACGTCAATGGGAGTTTGTTTTGGCACCAAAATCAACGGGACTTTCCAAAA
TGTCGTAACAACTCCGCCCCATTGACGCAAATGGGCGGTAGGCGTGTACGGTGGGAGGTCTATATAAGCA
GCGCGTTTTGCCTGTACTGGGTCTCTCTGGTTAGACCAGATCTGAGCCTGGGAGCTCTCTGGCTAACTAG
GGAACCCACTGCTTAAGCCTCAATAAAGCTTGCCTTGAGTGCTTCAAGTAGTGTGTGCCCGTCTGTTGTG
TGACTCTGGTAACTAGAGATCCCTCAGACCCTTTTAGTCAGTGTGGAAAATCTCTAGCAGTGGCGCCCGA
ACAGGGACTTGAAAGCGAAAGGGAAACCAGAGGAGCTCTCTCGACGCAGGACTCGGCTTGCTGAAGCGCG
CACGGCAAGAGGCGAGGGGCGGCGACTGGTGAGTACGCCAAAAATTTTGACTAGCGGAGGCTAGAAGGAG
AGAGATGGGTGCGAGAGCGTCAGTATTAAGCGGGGGAGAATTAGATCGCGATGGGAAAAAATTCGGTTAA
GGCCAGGGGGAAAGAAAAAATATAAATTAAAACATATAGTATGGGCAAGCAGGGAGCTAGAACGATTCGC
AGTTAATCCTGGCCTGTTAGAAACATCAGAAGGCTGTAGACAAATACTGGGACAGCTACAACCATCCCTT
CAGACAGGATCAGAAGAACTTAGATCATTATATAATACAGTAGCAACCCTCTATTGTGTGCATCAAAGGA
TAGAGATAAAAGACACCAAGGAAGCTTTAGACAAGATAGAGGAAGAGCAAAACAAAAGTAAGACCACCGC
ACAGCAAGCGGCCGCTGATCTTCAGACCTGGAGGAGGAGATATGAGGGACAATTGGAGAAGTGAATTATA
TAAATATAAAGTAGTAAAAATTGAACCATTAGGAGTAGCACCCACCAAGGCAAAGAGAAGAGTGGTGCAG
AGAGAAAAAAGAGCAGTGGGAATAGGAGCTTTGTTCCTTGGGTTCTTGGGAGCAGCAGGAAGCACTATGG
GCGCAGCGTCAATGACGCTGACGGTACAGGCCAGACAATTATTGTCTGGTATAGTGCAGCAGCAGAACAA
TTTGCTGAGGGCTATTGAGGCGCAACAGCATCTGTTGCAACTCACAGTCTGGGGCATCAAGCAGCTCCAG
GCAAGAATCCTGGCTGTGGAAAGATACCTAAAGGATCAACAGCTCCTGGGGATTTGGGGTTGCTCTGGAA
AACTCATTTGCACCACTGCTGTGCCTTGGAATGCTAGTTGGAGTAATAAATCTCTGGAACAGATTTGGAA
TCACACGACCTGGATGGAGTGGGACAGAGAAATTAACAATTACACAAGCTTAATACACTCCTTAATTGAA
GAATCGCAAAACCAGCAAGAAAAGAATGAACAAGAATTATTGGAATTAGATAAATGGGCAAGTTTGTGGA
ATTGGTTTAACATAACAAATTGGCTGTGGTATATAAAATTATTCATAATGATAGTAGGAGGCTTGGTAGG
TTTAAGAATAGTTTTTGCTGTACTTTCTATAGTGAATAGAGTTAGGCAGGGATATTCACCATTATCGTTT
CAGACCCACCTCCCAACCCCGAGGGGACCCGACAGGCCCGAAGGAATAGAAGAAGAAGGTGGAGAGAGAG
ACAGAGACAGATCCATTCGATTAGTGAACGGATCGGCACTGC
